Addgene plasmid #81053: pCDF-His-mTET1CD
Purpose: bacterial expression of the catalytic domain of murine TET1
Depositing lab: Primo Schaer. Depositing organization: University of Basel. Publication: Biochemical reconstitution of TET1-TDG-BER-dependent active DNA demethylation reveals a highly coordinated mechanism. Weber AR, Krawczyk C, Robertson AB, Kusnierczyk A, Vagbo CB, Schuermann D, Klungland A, Schar P. Nat Commun. 2016 Mar 2;7:10806. doi: 10.1038/ncomms10806. PubMed 26932196.
Backbone
  Vector backbone: pCDF-Duet-1
  Backbone manufacturer: Novagen
  Backbone size w/o insert (bp): 3780
  Total vector size (bp): 5590
  Vector type: Bacterial Expression
Growth in bacteria
  Bacterial resistance: Streptomycin, 50 μg/mL
  Growth temperature: 37°C
  Growth strain: DH5alpha
  Copy number: Low Copy
Gene/Insert
  Gene/Insert name: TET1
  Species: M. musculus (mouse)
  Insert size (bp): 2082
  Mutation: catalytic domain amino acid 1367-2057
  GenBank ID: NM_001253857.1
  Entrez Gene: Tet1 (a.k.a. 2510010B09Rik, Cxxc6, D10Ertd17e, LCX, mKIAA1676)
  Promoter: T7
  Tag / fusion protein: 6HIS (N terminal on backbone)
  Cloning method: Restriction Enzyme; 5′ cloning site NotI (not destroyed); 3′ cloning site PacI (not destroyed)
  Sequencing primers: 5′ GGATCTCGACGCTCTCCCT; 3′ T7_terminal_primer
Terms and licenses: Academic/Nonprofit Terms; Industry Terms: Not Available to Industry
How to cite: pCDF-His-mTET1CD was a gift from Primo Schaer (Addgene plasmid # 81053 ; http://n2t.net/addgene:81053 ; RRID:Addgene_81053)
