[The description below was written by a language model from this plasmid's Addgene catalogue record and pLannotate feature annotations shown in this document.]
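Description:
pCDF-His-mTET1CD is a bacterial expression plasmid built on the Novagen pCDF-Duet-1 backbone for producing the catalytic domain of mouse TET1 in E. coli. It replicates from the CloDF13 (CDF) origin, recorded as low copy, which is compatible with other common origins and so allows co-maintenance with additional plasmids in the same cell. Selection is through the aadA aminoglycoside adenylyltransferase gene (SmR), which confers streptomycin and spectinomycin resistance and is annotated here downstream of an AmpR-type promoter. The total size is 5,590 bp.

The insert, cloned between NotI and PacI sites that were both retained, encodes amino acids 1367–2057 of murine TET1. This is the dioxygenase domain that oxidises 5-methylcytosine to 5-hydroxymethylcytosine and further to 5-formyl- and 5-carboxylcytosine. Expression is driven by a T7 promoter followed by a lac operator and the T7 gene 10 ribosome binding site, and transcription ends at a T7 terminator. The plasmid also carries lacI with its own promoter, so transcription is repressed until induction with IPTG in a host that supplies T7 RNA polymerase. The catalogue lists an N-terminal 6xHis tag contributed by the backbone. It is not annotated separately in the feature table, but the gap between the RBS and the start of the Tet1 coding fragment is consistent with such a leader. Only one T7 expression cassette is annotated, which suggests the NotI–PacI cloning replaced the region spanning the two Duet cloning sites. The short TcR and SET1 fragments look like residual backbone sequence matches rather than functional elements.

The associated work used the construct to obtain recombinant TET1 catalytic domain for biochemical reconstitution of TET1-, TDG- and base excision repair-dependent active DNA demethylation.
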