Features (pLannotate 1.2.2; 14 found; start..end, strand, type, name):
     77..112     -  CDS            TcR (fragment): tetracycline efflux protein; tet; confers resistance to tetracycline
    115..133     +  promoter       T7 promoter: promoter for bacteriophage T7 RNA polymerase
    134..158     +  protein_bind   lac operator: The lac repressor binds to the lac operator to inhibit transcription in E. coli. This inhibition can be relieved by adding lactose or isopropyl-β-D-thiogalactopyranoside (IPTG). lac repressor encoded by lacI
    173..195     +  RBS            RBS: efficient ribosome binding site from bacteriophage T7 gene 10 (Olins and Rangwala, 1989)
    277..2361    +  CDS            Tet1 (fragment): TET1_MOUSE - Also known as Cxxc6, Kiaa1676. Experimental evidence at protein level: Swiss-Prot protein existence level 1. Dioxygenase that catalyzes the conversion of the modified genomic base 5-methylcytosine (5mC) into 5-hydroxymethylcytosine (5hmC) and plays a key role in active DNA demethylation. Also mediates subsequent conversion of 5hmC into 5-formylcytosine (5fC), and conversion of 5fC to 5-carboxylcytosine (5caC). Conversion of 5mC into 5hmC, 5fC and 5caC probably constitutes the first step in cytosine demethylation. Methylation at the C5 position of cytosine bases is an epigenetic mo
   2377..2394    +  CDS            SET1 (fragment): solubility-enhancement tag derived from T7 phage gene 10B
   2402..2449    +  terminator     T7 terminator: transcription terminator for bacteriophage T7 RNA polymerase
   2620..3411    -  CDS            SmR: aminoglycoside adenylyltransferase (Murphy, 1985); aadA; confers resistance to spectinomycin and streptomycin
   3412..3503    -  promoter       AmpR promoter: bla
   3551..4289    -  rep_origin     CloDF13 ori: Plasmids containing the CloDF13 (CDF) origin of replication can be propagated in E. coli cells that contain additional plasmids with compatible origins.
   4386..4450    -  CDS            TcR (fragment): tetracycline efflux protein; tet; confers resistance to tetracycline
   4465..4486    -  protein_bind   CAP binding site: CAP binding activates transcription in the presence of cAMP. E. coli catabolite activator protein
   4499..5581    -  CDS            lacI: lac repressor; lacI; The lac repressor binds to the lac operator to inhibit transcription in E. coli. This inhibition can be relieved by adding lactose or isopropyl-β-D-thiogalactopyranoside (IPTG).
   5582..69      -  promoter       lacI promoter (across the origin): lacI
>Addgene plasmid #81053 | pCDF-His-mTET1CD | depositor full sequence | sequence record 153732 | pCDF-His-mTET1CD sequence 5590 bps
CCTGAATTGACTCTCTTCCGGGCGCTATCATGCCATACCGCGAAAGGTTTTGCGCCATTCGATGGTGTCC
GGGATCTCGACGCTCTCCCTTATGCGACTCCTGCATTAGGAAATTAATACGACTCACTATAGGGGAATTG
TGAGCGGATAACAATTCCCCTGTAGAAATAATTTTGTTTAACTTTAATAAGGAGATATACCATGGGCAGC
AGCCATCACCATCATCACCACAGCCAGGATCCGAATTCGAGCTCGGCGCGCCTGCAGGTCGACAAGCTTG
CGGCCGCAGAAGCTGCACCCTGTGACTGTGATGGAGGTACACAAAAAGAAAAAGGCCCATATTATACACA
CCTTGGGGCAGGACCAAGTGTGGCTGCTGTCAGGGAGCTCATGGAGACTAGGTTTGGCCAGAAGGGGAAG
GCAATCCGGATTGAGAAGATAGTGTTCACGGGGAAGGAAGGGAAGAGCTCTCAGGGCTGCCCGGTCGCCA
AGTGGGTGATCAGAAGAAGTGGTCCTGAAGAGAAGCTTATTTGTTTGGTTCGTGAGCGTGTAGACCATCA
CTGTTCGACGGCTGTGATAGTTGTCCTTATCCTGCTGTGGGAAGGTATCCCTCGCCTGATGGCTGACCGC
CTGTACAAAGAGCTCACTGAGAACTTGAGGTCCTACAGCGGACATCCCACAGACCGAAGATGTACCCTCA
ACAAAAAGCGTACCTGCACCTGTCAAGGCATCGACCCAAAAACCTGCGGAGCGTCCTTCTCCTTTGGCTG
TTCGTGGAGCATGTATTTCAACGGCTGTAAGTTTGGGAGGAGTGAAAACCCCAGAAAATTCAGACTTGCT
CCAAACTACCCCTTACATAACTACTATAAGAGAATTACTGGAATGAGTTCTGAAGGAAGTGACGTGAAAA
CCGGGTGGATCATTCCAGACCGCAAGACCCTCATAAGCAGAGAGGAAAAACAGCTTGAAAAGAATTTACA
AGAATTGGCTACAGTATTAGCTCCACTTTACAAGCAGATGGCTCCAGTTGCTTATCAAAATCAGGTGGAA
TATGAAGAAGTTGCTGGAGACTGTCGACTTGGAAATGAAGAGGGGCGTCCTTTCTCTGGTGTCACCTGTT
GCATGGATTTTTGTGCCCATTCTCACAAGGACATTCACAACATGCACAACGGAAGCACCGTGGTGTGTAC
GTTGATTCGAGCAGATGGCCGTGACACAAATTGTCCCGAGGATGAACAACTCCACGTCCTGCCACTATAC
CGGCTTGCAGACACTGATGAATTTGGCTCCGTGGAAGGGATGAAGGCCAAAATCAAATCTGGGGCCATCC
AAGTCAATGGGCCAACCAGGAAGAGGCGACTACGTTTTACTGAGCCTGTTCCTCGATGTGGGAAGAGGGC
CAAAATGAAGCAGAACCACAATAAATCAGGTACTGCTGGTCTCAGAAGGAAGAGGATCTCTGCCAGCCCA
AAGGGAGCCCCAGGTTCACACAACACTAAGAGCTTTTCATCAGCCTCATCTACTTCTCACCTAGTGAAAG
ACGAATCTACAGACTTCTGTCCCCTGCAGGCTTCCTCCGCAGAAACATCTACCTGTACGTACAGTAAAAC
AGCCTCAGGTGGGTTTGCAGAAACAAGTAGTATTCTCCACTGCACAATGCCTTCTGGAGCACACAGTGGT
GCTAATGCAGCTGCTGGGGAATGTACTGGAACGGTGCAGCCTGCCGAGGTGGCTGCTCATCCTCACCAGT
CTCTTCCCACAGCCGATTCTCCCGTTCATGCTGAGCCTCTCACTAGTCCATCTGAGCAGCTAACTTCTAA
CCAGTCAAACCAGCAGCTCCCTCTCCTCAGCAATTCTCAGAAACTGGCTTCCTGTCAGGTGGAAGATGAG
CGGCACCCTGAAGCGGATGAGCCTCAGCACCCCGAGGACGATAACTTGCCTCAACTTGATGAATTCTGGT
CAGACAGTGAGGAGATCTACGCCGATCCTTCCTTTGGTGGCGTGGCGATAGCACCCATTCACGGCTCGGT
GCTCATTGAGTGCGCTCGGAAGGAGCTTCATGCTACCACCTCTTTGCGCTCCCCCAAACGAGGGGTCCCT
TTTCGTGTGTCCCTTGTATTCTACCAGCACAAAAGCCTAAACAAGCCTAATCATGGTTTTGATATCAACA
AAATTAAGTGTAAATGCAAAAAAGTAACGAAAAAAAAGCCCGCAGACCGGGAGTGTCCTGATGTATCCCC
CGAAGCCAATTTATCACACCAAATTCCTTCTCGAGTTGCATCAACCTTAACCCGAGACAATGTTGTTACC
GTGTCCCCATACTCTCTCACTCATGTTGCGGGACCCTACAATCGTTGGGTCTAATTAATTAACCTAGGCT
GCTGCCACCGCTGAGCAATAACTAGCATAACCCCTTGGGGCCTCTAAACGGGTCTTGAGGGGTTTTTTGC
TGAAACCTCAGGCATTTGAGAAGCACACGGTCACACTGCTTCCGGTAGTCAATAAACCGGTAAACCAGCA
ATAGACATAAGCGGCTATTTAACGACCCTGCCCTGAACCGACGACCGGGTCATCGTGGCCGGATCTTGCG
GCCCCTCGGCTTGAACGAATTGTTAGACATTATTTGCCGACTACCTTGGTGATCTCGCCTTTCACGTAGT
GGACAAATTCTTCCAACTGATCTGCGCGCGAGGCCAAGCGATCTTCTTCTTGTCCAAGATAAGCCTGTCT
AGCTTCAAGTATGACGGGCTGATACTGGGCCGGCAGGCGCTCCATTGCCCAGTCGGCAGCGACATCCTTC
GGCGCGATTTTGCCGGTTACTGCGCTGTACCAAATGCGGGACAACGTAAGCACTACATTTCGCTCATCGC
CAGCCCAGTCGGGCGGCGAGTTCCATAGCGTTAAGGTTTCATTTAGCGCCTCAAATAGATCCTGTTCAGG
AACCGGATCAAAGAGTTCCTCCGCCGCTGGACCTACCAAGGCAACGCTATGTTCTCTTGCTTTTGTCAGC
AAGATAGCCAGATCAATGTCGATCGTGGCTGGCTCGAAGATACCTGCAAGAATGTCATTGCGCTGCCATT
CTCCAAATTGCAGTTCGCGCTTAGCTGGATAACGCCACGGAATGATGTCGTCGTGCACAACAATGGTGAC
TTCTACAGCGCGGAGAATCTCGCTCTCTCCAGGGGAAGCCGAAGTTTCCAAAAGGTCGTTGATCAAAGCT
CGCCGCGTTGTTTCATCAAGCCTTACGGTCACCGTAACCAGCAAATCAATATCACTGTGTGGCTTCAGGC
CGCCATCCACTGCGGAGCCGTACAAATGTACGGCCAGCAACGTCGGTTCGAGATGGCGCTCGATGACGCC
AACTACCTCTGATAGTTGAGTCGATACTTCGGCGATCACCGCTTCCCTCATACTCTTCCTTTTTCAATAT
TATTGAAGCATTTATCAGGGTTATTGTCTCATGAGCGGATACATATTTGAATGTATTTAGAAAAATAAAC
AAATAGCTAGCTCACTCGGTCGCTACGCTCCGGGCGTGAGACTGCGGCGGGCGCTGCGGACACATACAAA
GTTACCCACAGATTCCGTGGATAAGCAGGGGACTAACATGTGAGGCAAAACAGCAGGGCCGCGCCGGTGG
CGTTTTTCCATAGGCTCCGCCCTCCTGCCAGAGTTCACATAAACAGACGCTTTTCCGGTGCATCTGTGGG
AGCCGTGAGGCTCAACCATGAATCTGACAGTACGGGCGAAACCCGACAGGACTTAAAGATCCCCACCGTT
TCCGGCGGGTCGCTCCCTCTTGCGCTCTCCTGTTCCGACCCTGCCGTTTACCGGATACCTGTTCCGCCTT
TCTCCCTTACGGGAAGTGTGGCGCTTTCTCATAGCTCACACACTGGTATCTCGGCTCGGTGTAGGTCGTT
CGCTCCAAGCTGGGCTGTAAGCAAGAACTCCCCGTTCAGCCCGACTGCTGCGCCTTATCCGGTAACTGTT
CACTTGAGTCCAACCCGGAAAAGCACGGTAAAACGCCACTGGCAGCAGCCATTGGTAACTGGGAGTTCGC
AGAGGATTTGTTTAGCTAAACACGCGGTTGCTCTTGAAGTGTGCGCCAAAGTCCGGCTACACTGGAAGGA
CAGATTTGGTTGCTGTGCTCTGCGAAAGCCAGTTACCACGGTTAAGCAGTTCCCCAACTGACTTAACCTT
CGATCAAACCACCTCCCCAGGTGGTTTTTTCGTTTACAGGGCAAAAGATTACGCGCAGAAAAAAAGGATC
TCAAGAAGATCCTTTGATCTTTTCTACTGAACCGCTCTAGATTTCAGTGCAATTTATCTCTTCAAATGTA
GCACCTGAAGTCAGCCCCATACGATATAAGTTGTAATTCTCATGTTAGTCATGCCCCGCGCCCACCGGAA
GGAGCTGACTGGGTTGAAGGCTCTCAAGGGCATCGGTCGAGATCCCGGTGCCTAATGAGTGAGCTAACTT
ACATTAATTGCGTTGCGCTCACTGCCCGCTTTCCAGTCGGGAAACCTGTCGTGCCAGCTGCATTAATGAA
TCGGCCAACGCGCGGGGAGAGGCGGTTTGCGTATTGGGCGCCAGGGTGGTTTTTCTTTTCACCAGTGAGA
CGGGCAACAGCTGATTGCCCTTCACCGCCTGGCCCTGAGAGAGTTGCAGCAAGCGGTCCACGCTGGTTTG
CCCCAGCAGGCGAAAATCCTGTTTGATGGTGGTTAACGGCGGGATATAACATGAGCTGTCTTCGGTATCG
TCGTATCCCACTACCGAGATGTCCGCACCAACGCGCAGCCCGGACTCGGTAATGGCGCGCATTGCGCCCA
GCGCCATCTGATCGTTGGCAACCAGCATCGCAGTGGGAACGATGCCCTCATTCAGCATTTGCATGGTTTG
TTGAAAACCGGACATGGCACTCCAGTCGCCTTCCCGTTCCGCTATCGGCTGAATTTGATTGCGAGTGAGA
TATTTATGCCAGCCAGCCAGACGCAGACGCGCCGAGACAGAACTTAATGGGCCCGCTAACAGCGCGATTT
GCTGGTGACCCAATGCGACCAGATGCTCCACGCCCAGTCGCGTACCGTCTTCATGGGAGAAAATAATACT
GTTGATGGGTGTCTGGTCAGAGACATCAAGAAATAACGCCGGAACATTAGTGCAGGCAGCTTCCACAGCA
ATGGCATCCTGGTCATCCAGCGGATAGTTAATGATCAGCCCACTGACGCGTTGCGCGAGAAGATTGTGCA
CCGCCGCTTTACAGGCTTCGACGCCGCTTCGTTCTACCATCGACACCACCACGCTGGCACCCAGTTGATC
GGCGCGAGATTTAATCGCCGCGACAATTTGCGACGGCGCGTGCAGGGCCAGACTGGAGGTGGCAACGCCA
ATCAGCAACGACTGTTTGCCCGCCAGTTGTTGTGCCACGCGGTTGGGAATGTAATTCAGCTCCGCCATCG
CCGCTTCCACTTTTTCCCGCGTTTTCGCAGAAACGTGGCTGGCCTGGTTCACCACGCGGGAAACGGTCTG
ATAAGAGACACCGGCATACTCTGCGACATCGTATAACGTTACTGGTTTCACATTCACCAC
