>Addgene plasmid #81053 | pCDF-His-mTET1CD | addgene partial sequence | sequence record 157196 | T7 5'-TAATACGACTCACTATAGGG-3'
ATAATTTTGTTTAACTTTAATAAGGAGATATACCATGGGCAGCAGCCATCACCATCATCACCACAGCCAG
GATCCGAATTCGAGCTCGGCGCGCCTGCAGGTCGACAAGCTTGCGGCCGCAGAAGCTGCACCCTGTGACT
GTGATGGAGGTACACAAAAAGAAAAAGGCCCATATTATACACACCTTGGGGCAGGACCAAGTGTGGCTGC
TGTCAGGGAGCTCATGGAGACTAGGTTTGGCCAGAAGGGGAAGGCAATCCGGATTGAGAAGATAGTGTTC
ACGGGGAAGGAAGGGAAGAGCTCTCAGGGCTGCCCGGTCGCCAAGTGGGTGATCAGAAGAAGTGGTCCTG
AAGAGAAGCTTATTTGTTTGGTTCGTGAGCGTGTAGACCATCACTGTTCGACGGCTGTGATAGTTGTCCT
TATCCTGCTGTGGGAAGGTATCCCTCGCCTGATGGCTGACCGCCTGTACAAAGAGCTCACTGAGAACTTG
AGGTCCTACAGCGGACATCCCACAGACCGAAGATGTACCCTCAACAAAAAGCGTACCTGCACCTGTCAAG
GCATCGACCCAAAAACCTGCGGAGCGTCCTTCTCCTTTGGCTGTTCGTGGAGCATGTATTTCAACGGCTG
TAAGTTTGGGAGGAGTGAAAACCCCAGAAAATTCAGACTTGCTCCAAACTACCCCTTACATAACTACTAT
AAGAGAATTACTGGAATGAGTTCTGAAGGAAGTGACGTGAAAACCGGGTGGATCATTCCAGACCGCAAGA
CCCTCATAAGCAGAGAGGAAAAACAGCTTGAAAAGAATTTACAAGAATTGGCTACAGTATTAGCTCCACT
T
