>Addgene plasmid #81053 | pCDF-His-mTET1CD | addgene partial sequence | sequence record 157197 | T7term 5'-GCTAGTTATTGCTCAGCGG-3'
CAACGATTGTAGGGTCCCGCAACATGAGTGAGAGAGTATGGGGACACGGTAACAACATTGTCTCGGGTTA
AGGTTGATGCAACTCGAGAAGGAATTTGGTGTGATAAATTGGCTTCGGGGGATACATCAGGACACTCCCG
GTCTGCGGGCTTTTTTTTCGTTACTTTTTTGCATTTACACTTAATTTTGTTGATATCAAAACCATGATTA
GGCTTGTTTAGGCTTTTGTGCTGGTAGAATACAAGGGACACACGAAAAGGGACCCCTCGTTTGGGGGAGC
GCAAAGAGGTGGTAGCATGAAGCTCCTTCCGAGCGCACTCAATGAGCACCGAGCCGTGAATGGGTGCTAT
CGCCACGCCACCAAAGGAAGGATCGGCGTAGATCTCCTCACTGTCTGACCAGAATTCATCAAGTTGAGGC
AAGTTATCGTCCTCGGGGTGCTGAGGCTCATCCGCTTCAGGGTGCCGCTCATCTTCCACCTGACAGGAAG
CCAGTTTCTGAGAATTGCTGAGGAGAGGGAGCTGCTGGTTTGACTGGTTAGAAGTTAGCTGCTCAGATGG
ACTAGTGAGAGGCTCAGCATGAACGGGAGAATCGGCTGTGGGAAGAGACTGGTGAGGATGAGCAGCCACC
TCGGCAGGCTGCACCGTTCCAGTACATTCCCCAGCAGCTGCATTAGCACCACTGTGTGCTCCAGAAGGCA
TTGTGCAGTGGAGAATACTACTTGTTTCTGCAAACCCACCTGAGGCTGTTTTACTGTACGTACAGGTAGA
TGTTTCTGCGGAGGAAGCCTGCAGGGGACAGAAGTCTGTAGATTCGTCTTTCACTAGGTGAGAAGTAGAT
GAGGCTGATGA
